>Addgene plasmid #91482 | pHH0103_DOCK2-1/1 | addgene full sequence | sequence record 192374 | Addgene NGS Result
TAACCTATAAAAATAGGCGTATCACGAGGCCCTTTCGTCTTCAAGAATTCCCGACACCATCGAATGGTGC
AAAACCTTTCGCGGTATGGCATGATAGCGCCCGGAAGAGAGTCAATTCAGGGTGGTGAATGTGAAACCAG
TAACGTTATACGATGTCGCAGAGTATGCCGGTGTCTCTTATCAGACCGTTTCCCGCGTGGTGAACCAGGC
CAGCCACGTTTCTGCGAAAACGCGGGAAAAAGTGGAAGCGGCGATGGCGGAGCTGAATTACATTCCCAAC
CGCGTGGCACAACAACTGGCGGGCAAACAGTCGTTGCTGATTGGCGTTGCCACCTCCAGTCTGGCCCTGC
ACGCGCCGTCGCAAATTGTCGCGGCGATTAAATCTCGCGCCGATCAACTGGGTGCCAGCGTGGTGGTGTC
GATGGTAGAACGAAGCGGCGTCGAAGCCTGTAAAGCGGCGGTGCACAATCTTCTCGCGCAACGCGTCAGT
GGGCTGATCATTAACTATCCGCTGGATGACCAGGATGCCATTGCTGTGGAAGCTGCCTGCACTAATGTTC
CGGCGTTATTTCTTGATGTCTCTGACCAGACACCCATCAACAGTATTATTTTCTCCCATGAAGACGGTAC
GCGACTGGGCGTGGAGCATCTGGTCGCATTGGGTCACCAGCAAATCGCGCTGTTAGCGGGCCCATTAAGT
TCTGTCTCGGCGCGTCTGCGTCTGGCTGGCTGGCATAAATATCTCACTCGCAATCAAATTCAGCCGATAG
CGGAACGGGAAGGCGACTGGAGTGCCATGTCCGGTTTTCAACAAACCATGCAAATGCTGAATGAGGGCAT
CGTTCCCACTGCGATGCTGGTTGCCAACGATCAGATGGCGCTGGGCGCAATGCGCGCCATTACCGAGTCC
GGGCTGCGCGTTGGTGCGGATATCTCGGTAGTGGGATACGACGATACCGAAGACAGCTCATGTTATATCC
CGCCGTTAACCACCATCAAACAGGATTTTCGCCTGCTGGGGCAAACCAGCGTGGACCGCTTGCTGCAACT
CTCTCAGGGCCAGGCGGTGAAGGGCAATCAGCTGTTGCCCGTCTCACTGGTGAAAAGAAAAACCACCCTG
GCGCCCAATACGCAAACCGCCTCTCCCCGCGCGTTGGCCGATTCATTAATGCAGCTGGCACGACAGGTTT
CCCGACTGGAAAGCGGGCAGTGAGCGCAACGCAATTAATGTAAGTTAGCTCACTCATTAGGCACAATTCT
CATGTTTGACAGCTTATCATCGACTGCACGGTGCACCAATGCTTCTGGCGTCAGGCAGCCATCGGAAGCT
GTGGTATGGCTGTGCAGGTCGTAAATCACTGCATAATTCGTGTCGCTCAAGGCGCACTCCCGTTCTGGAT
AATGTTTTTTGCGCCGACATCATAACGGTTCTGGCAAATATTCTGAAATGAGCTGTTGACAATTAATCAT
CGGCTCGTATAATGTGTGGAATTGTGAGCGGATAACAATTTCACACAGGAAACAGCCAGTCCGTTTAGGT
GTTTTCACGAGCACTTCACCAACAAGGACCATAGATTATGAAAATCGAAGAACACCATCACCATCACCAT
TCCAGCGGTAAGCTTATGTCCCCTATACTAGGTTATTGGAAAATTAAGGGCCTTGTGCAACCCACTCGAC
TTCTTTTGGAATATCTTGAAGAAAAATATGAAGAGCATTTGTATGAGCGCGATGAAGGTGATAAATGGCG
AAACAAAAAGTTTGAATTGGGTTTGGAGTTTCCCAATCTTCCTTATTATATTGATGGTGATGTTAAATTA
ACACAGTCTATGGCCATCATACGTTATATAGCTGACAAGCACAACATGTTGGGTGGTTGTCCAAAAGAGC
GTGCAGAGATTTCAATGCTTGAAGGAGCGGTTTTGGATATTAGATACGGTGTTTCGAGAATTGCATATAG
TAAAGACTTTGAAACTCTCAAAGTTGATTTTCTTAGCAAGCTACCTGAAATGCTGAAAATGTTCGAAGAT
CGTTTATGTCATAAAACATATTTAAATGGTGATCATGTAACCCATCCTGACTTCATGTTGTATGACGCTC
TTGATGTTGTTTTATACATGGACCCAATGTGCCTGGATGCGTTCCCAAAATTAGTTTGTTTTAAAAAACG
TATTGAAGCTATCCCACAAATTGATAAGTACTTGAAATCCAGCAAGTATATAGCATGGCCTTTGCAGGGC
TGGCAAGCCACGTTTGGTGGTGGCGACCATCCTCCAAAATCGGATCTGGAAGTTCTGTTCCAGGGGCCCC
TGTCCAGCGGTCTGGTTCCGCGTGGTTCCGGTACCGCGGCCCAGCCGGCCATGGCCCAGGGCGCGCTGCG
TCATGGTGTCGCCATTTACAACTTTCAAGGTTCCGGTGCACCACAACTGTCTCTGCAAATTGGTGATGTT
GTCCGTATTCAGGAAACCTGTGGTGATTGGTATCGTGGTTATCTGATCAAACACAAAATGCTGCAAGGTA
TCTTTCCGAAATCCTTCATTCATATCAAAGAAGCGGCCGCATA
[142 nt withheld, positions 2564-2705]
C
[98 nt withheld, positions 2707-2804]
AGTTTGTACTGGTGACGAAACTCAGTGTCTAGCTAGAGTGGC
[149 nt withheld, positions 2847-2995]
T
[41 nt withheld, positions 2997-3037]
T
[62 nt withheld, positions 3039-3100]
A
[35 nt withheld, positions 3102-3136]
CCTCCCTCAATCGGTTGAATGTCGCCCTTTTGTCTTTGGCGCTGGTAAACCATATGAA
[86 nt withheld, positions 3195-3280]
T
[54 nt withheld, positions 3282-3335]
CTAGCGCCGCCCTATACCTTGTCTGCCTCCCCGCGTTGCGTCGCGGTGCATGGAGCCGGGCCACCTCGAC
CTGAATGGAAGCCGGCGGCACCTCGCTAACGGATTCACCACTCCAAGAATTGGAGCCAATCAATTCTTGC
GGAGAACTGTGAATGCGCAAACCAACCCTTGGCAGAACATATCCATCGCGTCCGCCATCTCCAGCAGCCG
CACGCGGCGCATCTCGGGCAGCGTTGGGTCCTGGCCACGGGTGCGCATGATCGTGCTCCTGTCGTTGAGG
ACCCGGCTAGGCTGGCGGGGTTGCCTTACTGGTTAGCAGAATGAATCACCGATACGCGAGCGAACGTGAA
GCGACTGCTGCTGCAAAACGTCTGCGACCTGAGCAACAACATGAATGGTCTTCGGTTTCCGTGTTTCGTA
AAGTCTGGAAACGCGGAAGTCAGCGCCCTGCACCATTATGTTCCGGATCTGCATCGCAGGATGCTGCTGG
CTACCCTGTGGAACACCTACATCTGTATTAACGAAGCGCTGGCATTGACCCTGAGTGATTTTTCTCTGGT
CCCGCCGCATCCATACCGCCAGTTGTTTACCCTCACAACGTTCCAGTAACCGGGCATGTTCATCATCAGT
AACCCGTATCGTGAGCATCCTCTCTCGTTTCATCGGTATCATTACCCCCATGAACAGAAATCCCCCTTAC
ACGGAGGCATCAGTGACCAAACAGGAAAAAACCGCCCTTAACATGGCCCGCTTTATCAGAAGCCAGACAT
TAACGCTTCTGGAGAAACTCAACGAGCTGGACGCGGATGAACAGGCAGACATCTGTGAATCGCTTCACGA
CCACGCTGATGAGCTTTACCGCAGGATCCGCGAAATTGTAAGCGTTAATATTTTGTTAAAATTCGCGTTA
AATTTTTGTTAAATCAGCTCATTTTTTAACCAATAGGCCGAAATCGGCAAAATCCCTTATAAATCAAAAG
AATAGACCGAGATAGGGT
[37 nt withheld, positions 4334-4370]
AAAGAACGTGGACTCCAACGTCAAAGG
[49 nt withheld, positions 4398-4446]
T
[91 nt withheld, positions 4448-4538]
G
[124 nt withheld, positions 4540-4663]
CGCGGATCCTGCCTCGCGCGTTTCGGTGATGACGGTGAAAACCTCTGACACATGCAGCTCCCGGAGACGG
TCACAGCTTGTCTGTAAGCGGATGCCGGGAGCAGACAAGCCCGTCAGGGCGCGTCAGCGGGTGTTGGCGG
GTGTCGGGGCGCAGCCATGACCCAGTCACGTAGCGATAGCGGAGTGTATACTGGCTTAACTATGCGGCAT
CAGAGCAGATTGTACTGAGAGTGCACCATATGCGGTGTGAAATACCGCACAGATGCGTAAGGAGAAAATA
CCGCATCAGGCGCTCTTCCGCTTCCTCGCTCACTGACTCGCTGCGCTCGGTCGTTCGGCTGCGGCGAGCG
GTATCAGCTCACTCAAAGGCGGTAATACGGTTATCCACAGAATCAGGGGATAACGCAGGAAAGAACATGT
GAGCAAAAGGCCAGCAAAAGGCCAGGAACCGTAAAAAGGCCGCGTTGCTGGCGTTTTTCCATAGGCTCCG
CCCCCCTGACGAGCATCACAAAAATCGACGCTCAAGTCAGAGGTGGCGAAACCCGACAGGACTATAAAGA
TACCAGGGTTTCCCCCTGGAAGCTCCCTCGTGCGCTCTCCTGTTCCGACCCTGCCGCTTACCGGATACCT
GTCCGCCTTTCTCCCTTCGGGAAGCGTGGCGCTTTCTCATAGCTCACGCTGTAGGTATCTCAGTTCGGTG
TAGGTCGTTCGCTCCAAGCTGGGCTGTGTGCACGAACCCCCCGTTCAGCCCGACCGCTGCGCCTTATCCG
GTAACTATCGTCTTGAGTCCAACCCGGTAAGACACGACTTATCGCCACTGGCAGCAGCCACTGGTAACAG
GATTAGCAGAGCGAGGTATGTAGGCGGTGCTACAGAGTTCTTGAAGTGGTGGCCTAACTACGGCTACACT
AGAAGGACAGTATTTGGTATCTGCGCTCTGCTGAAGCCAGTTACCTTCGGAAAAAGAGTTGGTAGCTCTT
GATCCGGCAAACAAACCACCGCTGGTAGCGGTGGTTTTTTTGTTTGCAAGCAGCAGATTACGCGCAGAAA
AAAAGGATCTCAAGAAGATCCTTTGATCTTTTCTACGGGGTCTGACGCTCAGTGGAACGAAAACTCACGT
TAAGGGATTTTGGTCATGAGATTATCAAAAAGGATCTTCACCTAGATCCTTTTAAATTAAAAATGAAGTT
TTAAATCAATCTAAAGTATATATGAGTAAACTTGGTCTGACAGTTACCAATGCTTAATCAGTGAGGCACC
TATCTCAGCGATCTGTCTATTTCGTTCATCCATAGTTGCCTGACTCCCCGTCGTGTAGATAACTACGATA
CGGGAGGGCTTACCATCTGGCCCCAGTGCTGCAATGATACCGCGAGACCCACGCTCACCGGCTCCAGATT
TATCAGCAATAAACCAGCCAGCCGGAAGGGCCGAGCGCAGAAGTGGTCCTGCAACTTTATCCGCCTCCAT
CCAGTCTATTAATTGTTGCCGGGAAGCTAGAGTAAGTAGTTCGCCAGTTAATAGTTTGCGCAACGTTGTT
GCCATTGCTGCAGGCATCGTGGTGTCACGCTCGTCGTTTGGTATGGCTTCATTCAGCTCCGGTTCCCAAC
GATCAAGGCGAGTTACATGATCCCCCATATTGTGCAAAAAAGCGGTTAGCTCCTTCGGTCCTCCGATCGT
TGTCAGAAGTAAGTTGGCCGCAGTGTTATCACTCATGGTTATGGCAGCACTGCATAATTCTCTTACTGTC
ATGCCATCCGTAAGATGCTTTTCTGTGACTGGTGAGTACTCAACCAAGTCATTCTGAGAATAGTGTATGC
GGCGACCGAGTTGCTCTTGCCCGGCGTCAACACGGGATAATACCGCGCCACATAGCAGAACTTTAAAAGT
GCTCATCATTGGAAAACGTTCTTCGGGGCGAAAACTCTCAAGGATCTTACCGCTGTTGAGATCCAGTTCG
ATGTAACCCACTCGTGCACCCAACTGATCTTCAGCATCTTTTACTTTCACCAGCGTTTCTGGGTGAGCAA
AAACAGGAAGGCAAAATGCCGCAAAAAAGGGAATAAGGGCGACACGGAAATGTTGAATACTCATACTCTT
CCTTTTTCAATATTATTGAAGCATTTATCAGGGTTATTGTCTCATGAGCGGATACATATTTGAATGTATT
TAGAAAAATAAACAAATAGGGGTTCCGCGCACATTTCCCCGAAAAGTGCCACCTGACGTCTAAGAAACCA
TTATTATCATGACAT
Features (pLannotate 1.2.2; 21 found; start..end, strand, type, name):
     53..130     +  promoter       lacIq promoter: lacI (mutant); In the lacIq allele, a single base change in the promoter boosts expression of the lacI gene about 10-fold.
    131..1213    +  CDS            lacI: lac repressor; lacI; The lac repressor binds to the lac operator to inhibit transcription in E. coli. This inhibition can be relieved by adding lactose or isopropyl-β-D-thiogalactopyranoside (IPTG).
   1226..1247    +  protein_bind   CAP binding site: CAP binding activates transcription in the presence of cAMP. E. coli catabolite activator protein
   1266..1283    +  promoter       tet promoter (fragment): E. coli promoter for tetracycline efflux protein gene
   1456..1484    +  promoter       tac promoter: strong E. coli promoter; hybrid between the trp and lac UV5 promoters
   1492..1508    +  protein_bind   lac operator: The lac repressor binds to the lac operator to inhibit transcription in E. coli. This inhibition can be relieved by adding lactose or isopropyl-β-D-thiogalactopyranoside (IPTG). lac repressor encoded by lacI
   1593..1610    +  CDS            6xHis: 6xHis affinity tag
   1626..2279    +  CDS            GST26_SCHJA: Experimental evidence at protein level: Swiss-Prot protein existence level 1. GST isoenzymes appear to play a central role in the parasite detoxification system. Other functions are also suspected including a role in increasing the solubility of haematin in the parasite gut. From Schistosoma japonicum (Blood fluke).
   2379..2552    +  CDS            DOCK2 (fragment): DOCK2_HUMAN - Also known as KIAA0209. Experimental evidence at protein level: Swiss-Prot protein existence level 1. Involved in cytoskeletal rearrangements required for lymphocyte migration in response of chemokines. Activates RAC1 and RAC2, but not CDC42, by functioning as a guanine nucleotide exchange factor (GEF), which exchanges bound GDP for free GTP. May also participate in IL2 transcriptional activation via the activation of RAC2. From Homo sapiens (Human).
   2568..2615    +  terminator     fd terminator (sequence withheld): central terminator from bacteriophage fd (Otsuka and Kunisawa, 1982)
   2620..2832    +  CDS            M13 gene III (fragment) (sequence partly withheld): pIII; III; minor coat protein
   2847..3317    +  CDS            M13 gene III (fragment) (sequence partly withheld): pIII; III; minor coat protein
   3339..3409    +  CDS            TcR (fragment): tetracycline efflux protein; tet; confers resistance to tetracycline
   3651..4031    -  CDS            YPB1_ECOLX: Protein predicted: Swiss-Prot protein existence level 4. From Escherichia coli.
   4048..4199    +  CDS            rop (fragment): Rop protein, which maintains plasmids at low copy number; rop
   4235..4663    -  rep_origin     f1 ori (sequence partly withheld): f1 bacteriophage origin of replication; arrow indicates direction of (+) strand synthesis
   4672..4711    +  CDS            rop (fragment): Rop protein, which maintains plasmids at low copy number; rop
   4813..4953    +  misc_feature   bom: basis of mobility region from pBR322
   5139..5726    -  rep_origin     ori: high-copy-number ColE1/pMB1/pBR322/pUC origin of replication
   5900..6757    -  CDS            bla: BLAT_ECOLX - Experimental evidence at protein level: Swiss-Prot protein existence level 1. TEM-type are the most prevalent beta-lactamases in enterobacteria; they hydrolyze the beta-lactam bond in susceptible beta-lactam antibiotics, thus conferring resistance to penicillins and cephalosporins. TEM-3 and TEM-4 are capable of hydrolyzing cefotaxime and ceftazidime. TEM-5 is capable of hydrolyzing ceftazidime. TEM-6 is capable of hydrolyzing ceftazidime and aztreonam. TEM-8/CAZ-2, TEM- 16/CAZ-7 and TEM-24/CAZ-6 are markedly active against ceftazidime. IRT- 4 shows resistance to beta-lactamase in
   6758..6862    -  promoter       AmpR promoter: bla
