[The description below was written by a language model from this plasmid's Addgene catalogue record and pLannotate feature annotations shown in this document.]
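Description:
pHH0103_DOCK2-1/1 is a bacterial expression plasmid of about 6.9 kb, built on the pHH0103 backbone, for producing and purifying an SH3 domain fragment of human DOCK2. DOCK2 is a guanine nucleotide exchange factor that activates RAC1 and RAC2 and is involved in lymphocyte migration. The plasmid is propagated in E. coli under ampicillin selection, conferred by a TEM-type beta-lactamase gene with its own promoter. It replicates from a ColE1/pMB1-family origin with an adjacent pBR322 bom region. The catalogue lists it as low copy, although the rop gene is annotated only as two fragments interrupted by an f1 phage origin.

Expression is driven by a tac promoter followed by a lac operator. The plasmid also carries lacI under the lacIq promoter, so transcription is repressed until it is relieved with IPTG. The annotated coding features run in order from a 6xHis tag to Schistosoma japonicum glutathione S-transferase and then the DOCK2 fragment, which indicates an N-terminally His- and GST-tagged fusion suited to affinity purification. The insert is recorded as 227 bp, cloned between SfiI and NotI sites, and 174 bp of it is annotated as DOCK2 coding sequence.

A phage fd terminator lies just downstream of the insert. It is followed by two fragments of M13 gene III and remnants of a tetracycline resistance gene. Together with the f1 origin, these suggest the backbone derives from a phagemid-type vector, though the record does not state this and assigns these elements no role here. The construct belongs to a collection used for a family-wide analysis of human SH3 domain binding specificities.
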