Addgene plasmid #91482: pHH0103_DOCK2-1/1
Purpose: Protein expression and purification of human SH3 domain construct DOCK2-1/1
Depositing lab: Sachdev Sidhu. Depositing organization: University of Toronto. Publication: Comprehensive Analysis of the Human SH3 Domain Family Reveals a Wide Variety of Non-canonical Specificities. Teyra J, Huang H, Jain S, Guan X, Dong A, Liu Y, Tempel W, Min J, Tong Y, Kim PM, Bader GD, Sidhu SS. Structure. 2017 Oct 3;25(10):1598-1610.e3. doi: 10.1016/j.str.2017.07.017. Epub 2017 Sep 7. PubMed 28890361.
Backbone
  Vector backbone: pHH0103
  Vector type: Bacterial Expression
Growth in bacteria
  Bacterial resistance: Ampicillin, 100 μg/mL
  Growth temperature: 37°C
  Growth strain: DH5alpha
  Copy number: Low Copy
Gene/Insert
  Gene/Insert name: DOCK2-1/1
  Species: H. sapiens (human)
  Insert size (bp): 227
  Entrez Gene: DOCK2 (a.k.a. FLJ46592, KIAA0209)
  Cloning method: Restriction Enzyme; 5′ cloning site Sfi1 (unknown if destroyed); 3′ cloning site Not1 (unknown if destroyed)
Terms and licenses: Academic/Nonprofit Terms; Industry Terms: Not Available to Industry
How to cite: pHH0103_DOCK2-1/1 was a gift from Sachdev Sidhu (Addgene plasmid # 91482 ; http://n2t.net/addgene:91482 ; RRID:Addgene_91482)
