>Addgene plasmid #91482 | pHH0103_DOCK2-1/1 | depositor partial sequence | sequence record 175970 | insert sequence
GGTACCGAATTCGGATCCGCGCGCTGCGTCATGGTGTCGCCATTTACAACTTTCAAGGTTCCGGTGCACC
ACAACTGTCTCTGCAAATTGGTGATGTTGTCCGTATTCAGGAAACCTGTGGTGATTGGTATCGTGGTTAT
CTGATCAAACACAAAATGCTGCAAGGTATCTTTCCGAAATCCTTCATTCATATCAAAGAAGCGGCCGCTA
GCTAAGTCGACGAGCTC
